>Addgene plasmid #230962 | pKDcas9 14 cerulean | addgene full sequence | sequence record 459926 | Addgene NGS Result
TTGAGATCGTTTTGGTCTGCGCGTAATCTCTTGCTCTGAAAACGAAAAAACCGCCTTGCAGGGCGGTTTT
TCGAAGGTTCTCTGAGCTACCAACTCTTTGAACCGAGGTAACTGGCTTGGAGGAGCGCAGTCACCAAAAC
TTGTCCTTTCAGTTTAGCCTTAACCGGCGCATGACTTCAAGACTAACTCCTCTAAATCAATTACCAGTGG
CTGCTGCCAGTGGTGCTTTTGCATGTCTTTCCGGGTTGGACTCAAGACGATAGTTACCGGATAAGGCGCA
GCGGTCGGACTGAACGGGGGGTTCGTGCATACAGTCCAGCTTGGAGCGAACTGCCTACCCGGAACTGAGT
GTCAGGCGTGGAATGAGACAAACGCGGCCATAACAGCGGAATGACACCGGTAAACCGAAAGGCAGGAACA
GGAGAGCGCACGAGGGAGCCGCCAGGGGGAAACGCCTGGTATCTTTATAGTCCTGTCGGGTTTCGCCACC
ACTGATTTGAGCGTCAGATTTCGTGATGCTTGTCAGGGGGGCGGAGCCTATGGAAAAACGGCTTTGCCGC
GGCCCTCTCACTTCCCTGTTAAGTATCTTCCTGGCATCTTCCAGGAAATCTCCGCCCCGTTCGTAAGCCA
TTTCCGCTCGCCGCAGTCGAACGACCGAGCGTAGCGAGTCAGTGAGCGAGGAAGCGGAATATATCCCTAG
GTATAAACGCAGAAAGGCCCACCCGAAGGTGAGCCAGTGTGACTCTAGTAGAGAGCGTTCACCGACAAAC
AACAGATAAAACGAAAGGCCCAGTCTTTCGACTGAGCCTTTCGTTTTATTTGATGCCTGGAGATCCTTAC
TCGAGTTAGTCACCTCCTAGCTGACTCAAATCAATGCGTGTTTCATAAAGACCAGTGATGGATTGATGGA
TAAGAGTGGCATCTAAAACTTCTTTTGTAGACGTATATCGTTTACGATCAATTGTTGTATCAAAATATTT
AAAAGCAGCGGGAGCTCCAAGATTCGTCAACGTAAATAAATGAATAATATTTTCTGCTTGTTCACGTATT
GGTTTGTCTCTATGTTTGTTATATGCACTAAGAACTTTATCTAAATTGGCATCTGCTAAAATAACACGCT
TAGAAAATTCACTGATTTGCTCAATAATCTCATCTAAATAATGCTTATGCTGCTCCACAAACAATTGTTT
TTGTTCGTTATCTTCTGGACTACCCTTCAACTTTTCATAATGACTAGCTAAATATAAAAAATTCACATAT
TTGCTTGGCAGAGCCAGCTCATTTCCTTTTTGTAATTCTCCGGCACTAGCCAGCATCCGTTTACGACCGT
TTTCTAACTCAAAAAGACTATATTTAGGTAGTTTAATGATTAAGTCTTTTTTAACTTCCTTATATCCTTT
AGCTTCTAAAAAGTCAATCGGATTTTTTTCAAAGGAACTTCTTTCCATAATTGTGATCCCTAGTAACTCT
TTAACGGATTTTAACTTCTTCGATTTCCCTTTTTCCACCTTAGCAACCACTAGGACTGAATAAGCTACCG
TTGGACTATCAAAACCACCATATTTTTTTGGATCCCAGTCTTTTTTACGAGCAATAAGCTTGTCCGAATT
TCTTTTTGGTAAAATTGACTCCTTGGAGAATCCGCCTGTCTGTACTTCTGTTTTCTTGACAATATTGACT
TGGGGCATGGACAATACTTTGCGCACTGTGGCAAAATCTCGCCCTTTATCCCAGACAATTTCTCCAGTTT
CCCCATTAGTTTCGATTAGAGGGCGTTTGCGAATCTCTCCATTTGCAAGTGTAATTTCTGTTTTGAAGAA
GTTCATGATATTAGAGTAAAAGAAATATTTTGCGGTTGCTTTGCCTATTTCTTGCTCAGACTTAGCAATC
ATTTTACGAACATCATAAACTTTATAATCACCATAGACAAACTCCGATTCAAGTTTTGGATATTTCTTAA
TCAAAGCAGTTCCAACGACGGCATTTAGATACGCATCATGGGCATGATGGTAATTGTTAATCTCACGTAC
TTTATAGAATTGGAAATCTTTTCGGAAGTCAGAAACTAATTTAGATTTTAAGGTAATCACTTTAACCTCT
CGAATAAGTTTATCATTTTCATCGTATTTAGTATTCATGCGACTATCCAAAATTTGTGCCACATGCTTAG
TGATTTGGCGAGTTTCAACCAATTGGCGTTTGATAAAACCAGCTTTATCAAGTTCACTCAAACCTCCACG
TTCAGCTTTCGTTAAATTATCAAACTTACGTTGAGTGATTAACTTGGCGTTTAGAAGTTGTCTCCAATAG
TTTTTCATCTTTTTGACTACTTCTTCACTTGGAACGTTATCCGATTTACCACGATTTTTATCAGAACGCG
TTAAGACCTTATTGTCTATTGAATCGTCTTTAAGGAAACTTTGTGGAACAATGGCATCGACATCATAATC
ACTTAAACGATTAATATCTAATTCTTGGTCCACATACATGTCTCTTCCATTTTGGAGATAATAGAGATAG
AGCTTTTCATTTTGCAATTGAGTATTTTCAACAGGATGCTCTTTAAGAATCTGACTTCCTAATTCTTTGA
TACCTTCTTCGATTCGTTTCATACGCTCTCGCGAATTTTTCTGGCCCTTTTGAGTTGTCTGATTTTCACG
TGCCATTTCAATAACGATATTTTCTGGCTTATGCCGCCCCATTACTTTGACCAATTCATCAACAACTTTT
ACAGTCTGTAAAATACCTTTTTTAATAGCAGGGCTACCAGCTAAATTTGCAATATGTTCATGTAAACTAT
CGCCTTGTCCAGACACTTGTGCTTTTTGAATGTCTTCTTTAAATGTCAAACTATCATCATGGATCAGCTG
CATAAAATTGCGATTGGCAAAACCATCTGATTTCAAAAAATCTAATATTGTTTTGCCAGATTGCTTATCC
CTAATACCATTAATCAATTTTCGAGACAAACGTCCCCAACCAGTATAACGGCGACGTTTAAGCTGTTTCA
TCACCTTATCATCAAAGAGGTGAGCATATGTTTTAAGTCTTTCCTCAATCATCTCCCTATCTTCAAATAA
GGTCAATGTTAAAACAATATCCTCTAAGATATCTTCATTTTCTTCATTATCCAAAAAATCTTTATCTTTA
ATAATTTTTAGCAAATCATGGTAGGTACCTAATGAAGCATTAAATCTATCTTCAACTCCTGAAATTTCAA
CACTATCAAAACATTCTATTTTTTTGAAATAATCTTCTTTTAATTGCTTAACGGTTACTTTTCGATTTGT
TTTGAAGAGTAAATCAACAATGGCTTTCTTCTGTTCACCTGAAAGAAATGCTGGTTTTCGCATTCCTTCA
GTAACATATTTGACCTTTGTCAATTCGTTATAAACCGTAAAATACTCATAAAGCAAACTATGTTTTGGTA
GTACTTTTTCATTTGGAAGATTTTTATCAAAGTTTGTCATGCGTTCAATAAATGATTGAGCTGAAGCACC
TTTATCGACAACTTCTTCAAAATTCCATGGGGTAATTGTTTCTTCAGACTTCCGAGTCATCCATGCAAAA
CGACTATTGCCACGCGCCAATGGACCAACATAATAAGGAATTCGAAAAGTCAAGATTTTTTCAATCTTCT
CACGATTGTCTTTTAAAAATGGATAAAAGTCTTCTTGTCTTCTCAAAATAGCATGCAGCTCACCCAAGTG
AATTTGATGGGGAATAGAGCCGTTGTCAAAGGTCCGTTGCTTGCGCAGCAAATCTTCACGATTTAGTTTC
ACCAATAATTCCTCAGTACCATCCATTTTTTCTAAAATTGGTTTGATAAATTTATAAAATTCTTCTTGGC
TAGCTCCCCCATCAATATAACCTGCATATCCGTTTTTTGATTGATCAAAAAAGATTTCTTTATACTTTTC
TGGAAGTTGTTGTCGAACTAAAGCTTTTAAAAGAGTCAAGTCTTGATGATGTTCATCGTAGCGTTTAATC
ATTGAAGCTGATAGGGGAGCCTTAGTTATTTCAGTATTTACTCTTAGGATATCTGAAAGTAAAATAGCAT
CTGATAAATTCTTAGCTGCCAAAAACAAATCAGCATATTGATCTCCAATTTGCGCCAATAAATTATCTAA
ATCATCATCGTAAGTATCTTTTGAAAGCTGTAATTTAGCATCTTCTGCCAAATCAAAATTTGATTTAAAA
TTAGGGGTCAAACCCAATGACAAAGCAATGAGATTCCCAAATAAGCCATTTTTCTTCTCACCGGGGAGCT
GAGCAATGAGATTTTCTAATCGTCTTGATTTACTCAATCGTGCAGAAAGAATCGCTTTAGCATCTACTCC
ACTTGCGTTAATAGGGTTTTCTTCAAATAATTGATTGTAGGTTTGTACCAACTGGATAAATAGTTTGTCC
ACATCACTATTATCAGGATTTAAATCTCCCTCAATCAAAAAATGACCACGAAACTTAATCATATGCGCTA
AGGCCAAATAGATTAAGCGCAAATCCGCTTTATCAGTAGAATCTACCAATTTTTTTCGCAGATGATAGAT
AGTTGGATATTTCTCATGATAAGCAACTTCATCTACTATATTTCCAAAAATAGGATGACGTTCATGCTTC
TTGTCTTCTTCCACCAAAAAAGACTCTTCAAGTCGATGAAAGAAACTATCATCTACTTTCGCCATCTCAT
TTGAAAAAATCTCCTGTAGATAACAAATACGATTCTTCCGACGTGTATACCTTCTACGAGCTGTCCGTTT
GAGACGAGTCGCTTCCGCTGTCTCTCCACTGTCAAATAAAAGAGCCCCTATAAGATTTTTTTTGATACTG
TGGCGGTCTGTATTTCCCAGAACCTTGAACTTTTTAGACGGAACCTTATATTCATCAGTGATCACCGCCC
ATCCGACGCTATTTGTGCCGATAGCTAAGCCTATTGAGTATTTCTTATCCATAGATCCTTTCTCCTCTTT
AGATCTTTTGAATTCTTTTCTCTATCACTGATAGGGAGGGTCAATCTCTATCACTGATAGGGAGTGGTAA
AATAACTCTATCAACGATAGAGTGTCAACAAAAATTAGGAATTAATGATGTCTAGATTAGATAAAAGTAA
AGTGATTAACAGCGCATTAGAGCTGCTTAATGAGGTCGGAATCGAAGGTTTAACAACCCGTAAACTCGCC
CAGAAGCTAGGTGTAGAGCAGCCTACATTGTATTGGCATGTAAAAAATAAGCGGGCTTTGCTCGACGCCT
TAGCCATTGAGATGTTAGATAGGCACCATACTCACTTTTGCCCTTTAGAAGGGGAAAGCTGGCAAGATTT
TTTACGTAATAACGCTAAAAGTTTTAGATGTGCTTTACTAAGTCATCGCGATGGAGCAAAAGTACATTTA
GGTACACGGCCTACAGAAAAACAGTATGAAACTCTCGAAAATCAATTAGCCTTTTTATGCCAACAAGGTT
TTTCACTAGAGAATGCATTATATGCACTCAGCGCTGTGGGGCATTTTACTTTAGGTTGCGTATTGGAAGA
TCAAGAGCATCAAGTCGCTAAAGAAGAAAGGGAAACACCTACTACTGATAGTATGCCGCCATTATTACGA
CAAGCTATCGAATTATTTGATCACCAAGGTGCAGAGCCAGCCTTCTTATTCGGCCTTGAATTGATCATAT
GCGGATTAGAAAAACAACTTAAATGTGAAAGTGGGTCTTAAGGTACCATGGGATCCTATTTCTTAATAAC
TAAAAATATGGTATAATACTCTTAATAAATGCAGTAATACAGGGGCTTTTCAAGACTGAAGTCTAGCTGA
GACAAATAGTGCGATTACGAAATTTTTTAGACAAAAATAGTCTACGAGGTTTTAGAGCTATGCTGTTTTG
AATGGTCCCAAAACTTGCCGAAATATGCTTCCCGCTACCTGGGAGTTTTAGAGCTATGCTGTTTTGAATG
GTCCCAAAACGTCTTAAATCCGGCATTGTCTCCTCTGCGCGTTTTAGAGCTATGCTGTTTTGAATGGTCC
CAAAACTTCAGCACACTGAGACTTGTTGAGTTGAATTCATGAGTATTAAGTATTGTTTTATGGCTGATAA
ATTTCTTTGAATTTCTCCTTGATTATTTGTTATAAAAGTTATAAAATAATCTTGTTGGAACCATTCAAAA
CAGCATAGCAAGTTAAAATAAGGCTAGTCCGTTATCAACTTGAAAAAGTGGCACCGAGTCGGTGCTTTTT
TTGATACTTCTATTCTACTCTGACTGCAAACCAAAAAAACAAGCGCTTTCAAAACGCTTGTTTTATCATT
TTTAGGGAAATTAATCTCTTAATCCTTTTATCATTCTACATTTAGGCGCTGCCATCTTAAGACGAAAGGG
CCTCGTGATACGCCTATTTTTATAGGTTAATGTCATGATAATAATGGTTTCTTAGACGTCGGAATTGCCA
GCTGGGGCGCCCTCTGGTAAGGTTGGGAAGCCCTGCAAAGTAAACTGGATGGCTTTCTTGCCGCCAAGGA
TCTGATGGCGCAGGGGATCAAGATCTGATCAAGAGACAGGATGAGGATCGTTTCGCATGATTGAACAAGA
TGGATTGCACGCAGGTTCTCCGGCCGCTTGGGTGGAGAGGCTATTCGGCTATGACTGGGCACAACAGACA
ATCGGCTGCTCTGATGCCGCCGTGTTCCGGCTGTCAGCGCAGGGGCGCCCGGTTCTTTTTGTCAAGACCG
ACCTGTCCGGTGCCCTGAATGAACTGCAGGACGAGGCAGCGCGGCTATCGTGGCTGGCCACGACGGGCGT
TCCTTGCGCAGCTGTGCTCGACGTTGTCACTGAAGCGGGAAGGGACTGGCTGCTATTGGGCGAAGTGCCG
GGGCAGGATCTCCTGTCATCTCACCTTGCTCCTGCCGAGAAAGTATCCATCATGGCTGATGCAATGCGGC
GGCTGCATACGCTTGATCCGGCTACCTGCCCATTCGACCACCAAGCGAAACATCGCATCGAGCGAGCACG
TACTCGGATGGAAGCCGGTCTTGTCGATCAGGATGATCTGGACGAAGAGCATCAGGGGCTCGCGCCAGCC
GAACTGTTCGCCAGGCTCAAGGCGCGCATGCCCGACGGCGAGGATCTCGTCGTGACCCATGGCGATGCCT
GCTTGCCGAATATCATGGTGGAAAATGGCCGCTTTTCTGGATTCATCGACTGTGGCCGGCTGGGTGTGGC
GGACCGCTATCAGGACATAGCGTTGGCTACCCGTGATATTGCTGAAGAGCTTGGCGGCGAATGGGCTGAC
CGCTTCCTCGTGCTTTACGGTATCGCCGCTCCCGATTCGCAGCGCATCGCCTTCTATCGCCTTCTTGACG
AGTTCTTCTGAGCGGGACTCTCTCGCTTGGACTCCTGTTGATAGATCCAGTAATGACCTCAGAACTCCAT
CTGGATTTGTTCAGAACGCTCGGTTGCCGCCGGGCGTTTTTTATTGGTGAGAATCCAAGCACTAGTTGGT
ACCGGCATCAATAGTAAAATAATAAAAAAGCCGGATTAATAATCTGGCTTTTTATATTCTCTCTCTAGTA
TATAAACGCAGAAAGGCCAACCCGAAGGTGAGCCAGTGTGAGACTATCATACTCATATCGTGTGAAGATT
TGCTGCGCTATTCAGATCCTCTTCTGAGATGAGTTTTTGTTCGGGCCCAAGCTTCTCACTTATACAATTC
ATCCATGCCGAGGGTAATACCGGCCGCTGTCACAAACTCCAGGAGAACCATATGGTCACGTTTTTCGTTT
GGGTCTTTAGAGAGTTTTGACTGCGTCGACAGGTAATGGTTGTCAGGGAGCAGTACCGGCCCATCGCCGA
TCGGGGTATTCTGCTGGTAGTGATCCGCCAGTTGCACGCTCCCATCTTCGATATTGTGGCGAATTTTAAA
GTTTGCCTTGATGCCATTTTTCTGTTTATCTGCAGTGATATAAACATTATCGCTAATAGCGTTGTATTCC
AGCTTGTGCCCAAGAATGTTGCCGTCTTCTTTGAAATCAATTCCTTTCAGTTCGATGCGATTTACCAGCG
TATCGCCCTCAAATTTCACTTCCGCACGGGTTTTGTAGTTCCCATCGTCCTTAAAGAAAATTGTGCGTTC
CTGAACATAACCTTCCGGCATTGCAGATTTAAAGAAGTCGTGTTGTTTCATATGATCTGGGTAACGCGCA
AAACACTGTACCCCCCACGTTAATGTCGTGACAAGGGTAGGCCAGGGCACCGGCAGTTTGCCAGTCGTAC
AGATGAATTTGAGCGTGAGCTTGCCGTACGTCGCGTCACCCTCGCCCTCGCCGCTGACCGAAAATTTATG
GCCATTCACATCACCATCAAGTTCAACAAGAATCGGCACCACGCCGGTAAATAATTCTTCGCCCTTGCTT
ACCATTTAGTATTTCTCCTCTTTAGTACTAGTATTATACCTAGGACTGAGCTAGCTGTCAAAGATCTTTA
GAATTCCAGAAATCATCCTTAGCGACTAGTAACAACTTATATCGTATGGGGCTGACTTCAGGTGCTACAT
TTGAAGAGATAAATTGCACTGAAATCTAGAAATATTTTATCTGATTAATAAGATGATCTTC
Features (pLannotate 1.2.2; 20 found; start..end, strand, type, name):
      1..546     +  rep_origin     p15A ori: Plasmids containing the medium-copy-number p15A origin of replication can be propagated in E. coli cells that contain a second plasmid with the ColE1 origin.
    634..689     +  rep_origin     RSF ori (fragment): Plasmids containing the RSF 1030 origin of replication can be propagated in E. coli cells that contain additional plasmids with compatible origins.
    708..735     -  terminator     T7Te terminator: phage T7 early transcription terminator
    751..822     -  terminator     rrnB T1 terminator: transcription terminator T1 from the E. coli rrnB gene
    848..4952    -  CDS            dCas9 (fragment): catalytically dead mutant of the Cas9 endonuclease from the Streptococcus pyogenes Type II CRISPR/Cas system RNA-guided DNA-binding protein that lacks endonuclease activity due to the D10A mutation in the RuvC catalytic domain and the H840A mutation in the HNH catalytic domain
   4985..5008    -  protein_bind   tetracycline response element (fragment): contains seven copies of the tetracycline operator tetO tetracycline repressor TetR
   5015..5069    -  promoter       tetR/tetA promoters: tetR; overlapping promoters for bacterial tetR and tetA
   5088..5711    +  CDS            TetR: tetracycline repressor TetR; tetR from transposon Tn10; TetR binds to the tetracycline operator tetO to inhibit transcription. This inhibition can be relieved by adding tetracycline or doxycycline.
   5727..5858    +  misc_feature   crRNA leader: crRNA leader sequence for the Streptococcus pyogenes CRISPR/Cas system
   5859..5894    +  repeat_region  DR: direct repeat for the Streptococcus pyogenes CRISPR/Cas system
   5925..5960    +  repeat_region  DR: direct repeat for the Streptococcus pyogenes CRISPR/Cas system
   5991..6026    +  repeat_region  DR: direct repeat for the Streptococcus pyogenes CRISPR/Cas system
   6147..6225    +  misc_RNA       tracrRNA: trans-activating CRISPR RNA for the Streptococcus pyogenes CRISPR/Cas9 system
   6416..6535    +  CDS            tnpA (fragment): TN5P_ECOLX - Also known as tnp. Experimental evidence at protein level: Swiss-Prot protein existence level 1. Mediates transposition of transposon Tn5 by a 'cut and paste' mechanism. First, the monomeric transposase binds the 19 bp inverted DNA repeats flanking the transposon. Then, dimerization of the DNA- bound transposase creates a synaptic DNA complex. After nicking of the first DNA strand, excision of the transposon proceeds through a series of intermediates. The transposase then mediates the insertion of the transposon at a new site by strand transfer. The activity of the wild- type tran
   6567..7358    +  CDS            neo: KKA2_KLEPN - Also known as kan, nptII. Experimental evidence at protein level: Swiss-Prot protein existence level 1. Resistance to kanamycin, neomycin, paromomycin, ribostamycin, butirosin and gentamicin B. From Klebsiella pneumoniae.
   7380..7474    +  terminator     lambda t0 terminator: transcription terminator from phage lambda
   7567..7594    -  terminator     T7Te terminator: phage T7 early transcription terminator
   7689..8405    -  CDS            mCerulean: mCerulean is a basic (constitutively fluorescent) cyan fluorescent protein published in 2005, derived from Aequorea victoria. It is reported to be a very rapidly-maturing monomer.
   8427..8461    -  promoter       J23119(SpeI) promoter: bacterial promoter (Registry of Standard Biological Parts BBa J23119) modified to end with an SpeI site
   8479..8495    +  terminator     bacterial terminator (fragment): putative bacterial transcription terminator
