[The description below was written by a language model from this plasmid's Addgene catalogue record and pLannotate feature annotations shown in this document.]
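Description:
pKDcas9 14 cerulean is a bacterial CRISPR interference plasmid built on the pdCas9 backbone by Golden Gate assembly and designed for anhydrotetracycline-inducible knockdown of CRP and mcaS. It is propagated in E. coli under kanamycin selection, conferred by a Tn5-derived neo (nptII) gene followed by a lambda t0 terminator. The annotated replication origin is p15A, generally regarded as medium copy and compatible with ColE1-type plasmids, although the catalogue entry lists the plasmid as high copy. A short RSF origin fragment is also detected next to it.

The main payload is catalytically dead Streptococcus pyogenes Cas9 (D10A/H840A), which binds DNA under RNA guidance without cutting it and so blocks transcription of the targeted gene. dCas9 is transcribed from the divergent tetR/tetA promoter region, with TetR encoded on the opposite strand. TetR holds dCas9 off until inducer is added. The record notes an additional tetO operator, consistent with the extra tet operator fragment annotated between the promoter and dCas9, presumably to tighten repression. dCas9 transcription ends at rrnB T1 and T7Te terminators.

Guides are supplied in the native two-RNA format: a crRNA leader drives an array of three direct repeats, which leaves room for two spacers, matching the two stated targets, and a separate tracrRNA is encoded downstream. The spacer sequences themselves are not given in the record.

A separate cassette expresses the cyan fluorescent protein mCerulean from the strong constitutive J23119 promoter, ending at a T7Te terminator. This most likely serves as a fluorescent label for cells carrying the plasmid. The associated publication concerns global regulators in bacterial adaptation to a phenotypic trade-off.
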