Addgene plasmid #230962: pKDcas9 14 cerulean
Purpose: aTc inducible knockdown of CRP and mcaS
Depositing lab: Andrew Griffiths. Depositing organization: Ecole Superieure de Physique et de Chimie Industrielles de Paris (ESPCI). Publication: Global regulators enable bacterial adaptation to a phenotypic trade-off. Deyell M, Opuu V, Griffiths AD, Tans SJ, Nghe P. iScience. 2024 Dec 9;28(1):111521. doi: 10.1016/j.isci.2024.111521. eCollection 2025 Jan 17. PubMed 39811663.
Backbone
  Vector backbone: pdCas9
  Vector type: CRISPR
Growth in bacteria
  Bacterial resistance: Kanamycin, 50 μg/mL
  Growth temperature: 37°C
  Growth strain: DH5alpha
  Copy number: High Copy
Gene/Insert
  Gene/Insert name: dCas9
  gRNA/shRNA sequence: see annotated Genbank file
  Species: Other
  Mutation: additional tetO
  Cloning method: Golden Gate
Terms and licenses: Academic/Nonprofit Terms; Industry Terms: Not Available to Industry
How to cite: pKDcas9 14 cerulean was a gift from Andrew Griffiths (Addgene plasmid # 230962 ; http://n2t.net/addgene:230962 ; RRID:Addgene_230962)
